>Addgene plasmid #123543 | pMK-psbA-rbcL chimeric 5'UTR (R'SLWT) | addgene full sequence | sequence record 247934 | Addgene NGS Result
CTAAATTGTAAGCGTTAATATTTTGTTAAAATTCGCGTTAAATTTTTGTTAAATCAGCTCATTTTTTAAC
CAATAGGCCGAAATCGGCAAAATCCCTTATAAATCAAAAGAATAGACCGAGATAGGGTTGAGTGGCCGCT
ACAGGGCGCTCCCATTCGCCATTCAGGCTGCGCAACTGTTGGGAAGGGCGTTTCGGTGCGGGCCTCTTCG
CTATTACGCCAGCTGGCGAAAGGGGGATGTGCTGCAAGGCGATTAAGTTGGGTAACGCCAGGGTTTTCCC
AGTCACGACGTTGTAAAACGACGGCCAGTGAGCGCGACGTAATACGACTCACTATAGGGCGAATTGAAGG
AAGGCCGTCAAGGCCACGTGTCTTGTCCAGAGCTCGGTCTCATACTATGTATTTGGCAAATCAAATACCA
TGGTCTAATAATCAAACATTCTGATTAGTTGATAATCTAGTGTGCTTGGGAGTCCCTGATGATTAAATAA
ACCAAGATTTTACCAATGTGAGACCGGTACCTGGAGCACAAGACTGGCCTCATGGGCCTTCCTTTCACTG
CCCGCTTTCCAGTCGGGAAACCTGTCGTGCCAGCTGCATTAACATGGTCATAGCTGTTTCCTTGCGTATT
GGGCGCTCTCCGCTTCCTCGCTCACTGACTCGCTGCGCTCGGTCGTTCGGGTAAAGCCTGGGGTGCCTAA
TGAGCAAAAGGCCAGCAAAAGGCCAGGAACCGTAAAAAGGCCGCGTTGCTGGCGTTTTTCCATAGGCTCC
GCCCCCCTGACGAGCATCACAAAAATCGACGCTCAAGTCAGAGGTGGCGAAACCCGACAGGACTATAAAG
ATACCAGGCGTTTCCCCCTGGAAGCTCCCTCGTGCGCTCTCCTGTTCCGACCCTGCCGCTTACCGGATAC
CTGTCCGCCTTTCTCCCTTCGGGAAGCGTGGCGCTTTCTCATAGCTCACGCTGTAGGTATCTCAGTTCGG
TGTAGGTCGTTCGCTCCAAGCTGGGCTGTGTGCACGAACCCCCCGTTCAGCCCGACCGCTGCGCCTTATC
CGGTAACTATCGTCTTGAGTCCAACCCGGTAAGACACGACTTATCGCCACTGGCAGCAGCCACTGGTAAC
AGGATTAGCAGAGCGAGGTATGTAGGCGGTGCTACAGAGTTCTTGAAGTGGTGGCCTAACTACGGCTACA
CTAGAAGAACAGTATTTGGTATCTGCGCTCTGCTGAAGCCAGTTACCTTCGGAAAAAGAGTTGGTAGCTC
TTGATCCGGCAAACAAACCACCGCTGGTAGCGGTGGTTTTTTTGTTTGCAAGCAGCAGATTACGCGCAGA
AAAAAAGGATCTCAAGAAGATCCTTTGATCTTTTCTACGGGGTCTGACGCTCAGTGGAACGAAAACTCAC
GTTAAGGGATTTTGGTCATGAGATTATCAAAAAGGATCTTCACCTAGATCCTTTTAAATTAAAAATGAAG
TTTTAAATCAATCTAAAGTATATATGAGTAAACTTGGTCTGACAGTTATTAGAAAAATTCATCCAGCAGA
CGATAAAACGCAATACGCTGGCTATCCGGTGCCGCAATGCCATACAGCACCAGAAAACGATCCGCCCATT
CGCCGCCCAGTTCTTCCGCAATATCACGGGTGGCCAGCGCAATATCCTGATAACGATCCGCCACGCCCAG
ACGGCCGCAATCAATAAAGCCGCTAAAACGGCCATTTTCCACCATAATGTTCGGCAGGCACGCATCACCA
TGGGTCACCACCAGATCTTCGCCATCCGGCATGCTCGCTTTCAGACGCGCAAACAGCTCTGCCGGTGCCA
GGCCCTGATGTTCTTCATCCAGATCATCCTGATCCACCAGGCCCGCTTCCATACGGGTACGCGCACGTTC
AATACGATGTTTCGCCTGATGATCAAACGGACAGGTCGCCGGGTCCAGGGTATGCAGACGACGCATGGCA
TCCGCCATAATGCTCACTTTTTCTGCCGGCGCCAGATGGCTAGACAGCAGATCCTGACCCGGCACTTCGC
CCAGCAGCAGCCAATCACGGCCCGCTTCGGTCACCACATCCAGCACCGCCGCACACGGAACACCGGTGGT
GGCCAGCCAGCTCAGACGCGCCGCTTCATCCTGCAGCTCGTTCAGCGCACCGCTCAGATCGGTTTTCACA
AACAGCACCGGACGACCCTGCGCGCTCAGACGAAACACCGCCGCATCAGAGCAGCCAATGGTCTGCTGCG
CCCAATCATAGCCAAACAGACGTTCCACCCACGCTGCCGGGCTACCCGCATGCAGGCCATCCTGTTCAAT
CATACTCTTCCTTTTTCAATATTATTGAAGCATTTATCAGGGTTATTGTCTCATGAGCGGATACATATTT
GAATGTATTTAGAAAAATAAACAAATAGGGGTTCCGCGCACATTTCCCCGAAAAGTGCCAC
Features (pLannotate 1.2.2; 8 found; start..end, strand, type, name):
      3..134     -  rep_origin     M13 ori (fragment): M13 bacteriophage origin of replication; arrow indicates direction of (+) strand synthesis
    155..311     -  CDS            lacZα (fragment): LacZα fragment of β-galactosidase; lacZ fragment
    320..338     +  promoter       T7 promoter: promoter for bacteriophage T7 RNA polymerase
    555..602     -  CDS            lacI (fragment): lac repressor; lacI; The lac repressor binds to the lac operator to inhibit transcription in E. coli. This inhibition can be relieved by adding lactose or isopropyl-β-D-thiogalactopyranoside (IPTG).
    639..679     -  rep_origin     RSF ori (fragment): Plasmids containing the RSF 1030 origin of replication can be propagated in E. coli cells that contain additional plasmids with compatible origins.
    757..1345    -  rep_origin     ori: high-copy-number ColE1/pMB1/pBR322/pUC origin of replication
   1519..2313    -  CDS            NeoR/KanR: aminoglycoside phosphotransferase confers resistance to neomycin, kanamycin, and G418 (Geneticin®)
   2314..2418    -  promoter       AmpR promoter: bla
