[The description below was written by a language model from this plasmid's Addgene catalogue record and pLannotate feature annotations shown in this document.]
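Description:
pMK-psbA-rbcL chimeric 5'UTR (R'SLWT) is a small (about 2.4 kb) part-storage plasmid from the MoChlo kit, a modular cloning toolbox for chloroplast biotechnology. It is built on the pMK-T gene-synthesis backbone and is classed as a synthetic biology vector. Propagation is in E. coli via a high-copy ColE1/pUC-type origin. Selection uses kanamycin, conferred by an aminoglycoside phosphotransferase (NeoR/KanR) gene that is annotated directly downstream of an AmpR (bla) promoter. The remaining annotated backbone features are short remnants: fragments of an M13 origin, lacZα, lacI and an RSF origin, together with a T7 promoter. None of these fragments appears to play a role in the function of the part.

The payload is a synthesized chloroplast 5' untranslated region described as a chimeric fusion of psbA and rbcL leader sequences, two plastid genes whose 5'UTRs are widely used to drive translation of transgenes in chloroplasts. The automated annotation does not label the insert itself. It most likely lies in the unannotated stretch between the T7 promoter and the lacI fragment, although the record does not confirm this position. The record also does not give the source species, explain the "R'SLWT" designation, or state the exact cloning sites or overhangs. According to the depositor, the insert is designed for Golden Gate cloning. The plasmid therefore serves as a basic-level donor from which the 5'UTR module can be released by type IIS digestion. The released module can then be assembled in a defined order with promoters, coding sequences and 3'UTRs into chloroplast expression cassettes and transformation vectors.
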