Addgene plasmid #123543: pMK-psbA-rbcL chimeric 5'UTR (R'SLWT)
Purpose: MoChlo kit
Depositing lab: Scott Lenaghan & C. Neal Stewart. Depositing organization: University of Tennessee Institute of Agriculture. Publication: MoChlo: A versatile modular cloning toolbox for chloroplast biotechnology. Occhialini A, Piatek A, Pfotenhauer AC, Frazier TP, Stewart CN, Lenaghan S. Plant Physiol. 2019 Jan 24. pii: pp.18.01220. doi: 10.1104/pp.18.01220. PubMed 30679266.
Backbone
  Vector backbone: pMK-T
  Vector type: Synthetic Biology
Growth in bacteria
  Bacterial resistance: Kanamycin, 50 μg/mL
  Growth temperature: 37°C
  Growth strain: Top10
  Copy number: High Copy
Gene/Insert
  Gene/Insert name: psbA-rbcL chimeric 5'UTR (R'SLWT)
  Cloning method: Restriction Enzyme; 5′ cloning site Unknown (unknown if destroyed)
Terms and licenses: Academic/Nonprofit Terms; Industry Terms: Not Available to Industry
Depositor comments: All inserts have been produced by gene synthesis and cloned in the indicated backbone vector. The insert is a chloroplast 5'UTR fusion designed for Golden-Gate cloning. The Original Material was developed in the performance of research that was funded by Grant Nos. ARPA-E: DE-AR000660 & DARPA: D17AC00016.
How to cite: pMK-psbA-rbcL chimeric 5'UTR (R'SLWT) was a gift from Scott Lenaghan & C. Neal Stewart (Addgene plasmid # 123543 ; http://n2t.net/addgene:123543 ; RRID:Addgene_123543)
