>Addgene plasmid #123543 | pMK-psbA-rbcL chimeric 5'UTR (R'SLWT) | depositor partial sequence | sequence record 235709 | psbA-rbcL chimeric 5'UTR (R'SLWT)
ATGTATTTGGCAAATCAAATACCATGGTCTAATAATCAAACATTCTGATTAGTTGATAATCTAGTGTGCT
TGGGAGTCCCTGATGATTAAATAAACCAAGATTTTACC
